>Addgene plasmid #198858 | pGL3-MTS-ND5-W68-L15-G1333C-UGI-Puro | addgene full sequence | sequence record 391822 | Addgene NGS Result
ACGCGTTGACATTGATTATTGACTAGTTATTAATAGTAATCAATTACGGGGTCATTAGTTCATAGCCCAT
ATATGGAGTTCCGCGTTACATAACTTACGGTAAATGGCCCGCCTGGCTGACCGCCCAACGACCCCCGCCC
ATTGACGTCAATAATGACGTATGTTCCCATAGTAACGCCAATAGGGACTTTCCATTGACGTCAATGGGTG
GAGTATTTACGGTAAACTGCCCACTTGGCAGTACATCAAGTGTATCATATGCCAAGTACGCCCCCTATTG
ACGTCAATGACGGTAAATGGCCCGCCTGGCATTATGCCCAGTACATGACCTTATGGGACTTTCCTACTTG
GCAGTACATCTACGTATTAGTCATCGCTATTACCATGGTGATGCGGTTTTGGCAGTACATCAATGGGCGT
GGATAGCGGTTTGACTCACGGGGATTTCCAAGTCTCCACCCCATTGACGTCAATGGGAGTTTGTTTTGGC
ACCAAAATCAACGGGACTTTCCAAAATGTCGTAACAACTCCGCCCCATTGACGCAAATGGGCGGTAGGCG
TGTACGGTGGGAGGTCTATATAAGCAGAGCTCTCTGGCTAACTAGAGAACCCACTGCTTACTGGCTTATC
GAAATTAATACGACTCACTATAGGGAGACAAGCTGGCTAGACCATGTTGGGGTTTGTGGGTCGGGTGGCC
GCTGCTCCGGCCTCCGGGGCCTTGCGGAGACTCACCCCTTCAGCGTCGCTGCCCCCAGCTCAGCTCTTAC
TGCGGGCCGCTCCGACGGCGGTCCATCCTGTCAGGGACTATGCGGCGCAAACATCTGAGAGCGGCGGAGG
CGGGAGCCCCGGCGCGGCCGCTGACTACAAGGATGACGACGATAAAGGTAGCGTGGATCTACGCACGCTC
GGCTACAGCCAGCAGCAACAGGAGAAGATCAAACCGAAGGTTCGTTCGACAGTGGCGCAGCACCACGAGG
CACTGGTCGGCCATGGGTTTACACACGCGCACATCGTTGCGCTCAGCCAACACCCGGCAGCGTTAGGGAC
CGTCGCTGTCAAGTATCAGGACATGATCGCAGCGTTGCCAGAGGCGACACACGAAGCGATCGTTGGCGTC
GGCAAACAGTGGTCCGGCGCACGCGCTCTGGAGGCCTTGCTCACGGTGGCGGGAGAGTTGAGAGGTCCAC
CGTTACAGTTGGACACAGGCCAACTTCTCAAGATTGCAAAACGTGGCGGCGTGACCGCAGTGGAGGCAGT
GCATGCATGGCGCAATGCACTGACGGGTGCCCCCCTGAACCTGACCCCGGAGCAGGTGGTGGCCATCGCT
AGTAATATTGGTGGCAAACAGGCTCTTGAGACGGTTCAGCGCCTCCTTCCAGTTCTCTGTCAAGCCCACG
GACTCACCCCAGATCAAGTTGTAGCGATTGCTAGTAATGGGGGTGGCAAACAGGCTCTTGAGACTGTTCA
GCGCCTTCTACCAGTTCTCTGTCAAGCCCACGGCCTGACGCCCGAGCAGGTTGTAGCGATTGCTAGTAAT
ATTGGTGGCAAACAGGCTCTTGAGACGGTTCAGCGCCTCCTTCCAGTTCTCTGTCAAGCCCACGGACTCA
CCCCAGATCAAGTTGTAGCGATTGCTAGTAATGGGGGTGGCAAACAGGCTCTTGAGACTGTTCAGCGCCT
TCTACCAGTTCTCTGTCAAGCCCACGGCCTGACGCCCGAGCAAGTGGTAGCGATTGCTAGTAATATTGGT
GGCAAACAGGCTCTTGAGACGGTTCAGCGCCTCCTTCCAGTTCTCTGTCAAGCCCACGGACTCACCCCAG
ATCAAGTTGTAGCGATTGCTAGTAATATTGGTGGCAAACAGGCTCTTGAGACGGTTCAGCGCCTCCTTCC
AGTTCTCTGTCAAGCCCACGGACTCACCCCAGATCAAGTTGTAGCGATTGCTAGTAATGGGGGTGGCAAA
CAGGCTCTTGAGACTGTTCAGCGCCTTCTACCAGTTCTCTGTCAAGCCCACGGCCTGACGCCCGAGCAAG
TTGTAGCGATTGCTAGTAATGGGGGTGGCAAACAGGCTCTTGAGACTGTTCAGCGCCTTCTACCAGTTCT
CTGTCAAGCCCACGGCCTGACGCCCGAGCAAGTTGTAGCAATTGCTAGTAATATTGGTGGCAAACAGGCT
CTTGAGACGGTTCAGCGCCTCCTTCCAGTTCTCTGTCAAGCCCACGGACTCACCCCAGATCAAGTTGTAG
CGATTGCTAGTCATGACGGTGGCAAACAGGCTCTTGAAACCGTCCAACGCCTTCTACCAGTTCTCTGTCA
AGCCCACGGACTAACCCCAGCGCAAGTTGTAGCGATTGCTAGTAATGGGGGTGGCAAACAGGCTCTTGAG
ACTGTTCAGCGCCTTCTACCAGTTCTCTGTCAAGCCCACGGCCTGACGCCCGAGCAAGTTGTAGCGATTG
CTAGTAATATTGGTGGCAAACAGGCTCTTGAGACGGTTCAGCGCCTCCTTCCAGTTCTCTGTCAAGCCCA
CGGACTCACCCCAGATCAAGTTGTAGCGATAGCCAGTAATATTGGTGGCAAACAGGCTCTTGAGACGGTT
CAGCGCCTCCTTCCAGTTCTCTGTCAAGCCCACGGACTCACCCCAGATCAAGTTGTAGCGATTGCTAGTC
ATGACGGTGGCAAACAGGCTCTTGAAACCGTCCAACGCCTTCTACCAGTTCTCTGTCAAGCCCACGGACT
AACCCCAGCGCAAGTTGTAGCGATTGCAAGTAATGGGGGCGGCAGGCCGGCGCTGGAGAGCATTGTTGCC
CAGTTATCTCGCCCTGATCCGGCGTTGGCCGCGTTGACCAACGACCACCTCGTCGCCTTGGCCTGCCTCG
GCGGACGTCCTGCGCTGGATGCAGTGAAAAAGGGATTGGGAGGCTCCCCAACCCCCTACCCTAACTATGC
CAATGCAGGACACGTGGAGGGACAGAGCGCCCTGTTCATGCGGGATAACGGCATCTCCGAGGGCCTGGTG
TTCCACAACAATCCCGAGGGCACCTGCGGCTTTTGCGTGAACATGACCGAGACACTGCTGCCCGAGAATG
CCAAGATGACAGTGGTGCCACCTGAGGGAGCAATCCCTGTGAAGAGAGGCGCCACCGGCGAGACAAAGGT
GTTTACCGGCAACTCTAATAGCCCTAAGTCCCCAACAAAGGGCGGCTGCTCTGGAGGCAGCACCAACCTG
TCTGACATCATCGAGAAGGAGACAGGCAAGCAGCTGGTCATCCAGGAGAGCATCCTGATGCTGCCCGAAG
AAGTCGAAGAAGTGATCGGAAACAAGCCTGAGAGCGATATCCTGGTCCATACCGCCTACGACGAGAGTAC
CGACGAAAATGTGATGCTGCTGACATCCGACGCCCCAGAGTATAAGCCCTGGGCTCTGGTCATCCAGGAT
TCCAACGGAGAGAACAAAATCAAAATGCTGTAATCTAGAGGGCCCGTTTAAACCCGCTGATCAGCCTCGA
CTGTGCCTTCTAGTTGCCAGCCATCTGTTGTTTGCCCCTCCCCCGTGCCTTCCTTGACCCTGGAAGGTGC
CACTCCCACTGTCCTTTCCTAATAAAATGAGGAAATTGCATCGCATTGTCTGAGTAGGTGTCATTCTATT
CTGGGGGGTGGGGTGGGGCAGGACAGCAAGGGGGAGGATTGGGAAGACAATAGCAGGCATGCTGGGGATG
CGGTGGGCTCTATGGCTCGAGGGGGTTGGGGTTGCGCCTTTTCCAAGGCAGCCCTGGGTTTGCGCAGGGA
CGCGGCTGCTCTGGGCGTGGTTCCGGGAAACGCAGCGGCGCCGACCCTGGGACTCGCACATTCTTCACGT
CCGTTCGCAGCGTCACCCGGATCTTCGCCGCTACCCTTGTGGGCCCCCCGGCGACGCTTCCTGCTCCGCC
CCTAAGTCGGGAAGGTTCCTTGCGGTTCGCGGCGTGCCGGACGTGACAAACGGAAGCCGCACGTCTCACT
AGTACCCTCGCAGACGGACAGCGCCAGGGAGCAATGGCAGCGCGCCGACCGCGATGGGCTGTGGCCAATA
GCGGCTGCTCAGCAGGGCGCGCCGAGAGCAGCGGCCGGGAAGGGGCGGTGCGGGAGGCGGGGTGTGGGGC
GGTAGTGTGGGCCCTGTTCCTGCCCGCGCGGTGTTCCGCATTCTGCAAGCCTCCGGAGCGCACGTCGGCA
GTCGGCTCCCTCGTTGACCGAATCACCGACCTCTCTCCCCAGGGGGATCCACCGGAGCTTACCATGACCG
AGTACAAGCCCACGGTGCGCCTCGCCACCCGCGACGACGTCCCCAGGGCCGTACGCACCCTCGCCGCCGC
GTTCGCCGACTACCCCGCCACGCGCCACACCGTCGATCCGGACCGCCACATCGAGCGGGTCACCGAGCTG
CAAGAACTCTTCCTCACGCGCGTCGGGCTCGACATCGGCAAGGTGTGGGTCGCGGACGACGGCGCCGCGG
TGGCGGTCTGGACCACGCCGGAGAGCGTCGAAGCGGGGGCGGTGTTCGCCGAGATCGGCCCGCGCATGGC
CGAGTTGAGCGGTTCCCGGCTGGCCGCGCAGCAACAGATGGAAGGCCTCCTGGCGCCGCACCGGCCCAAG
GAGCCCGCGTGGTTCCTGGCCACCGTCGGCGTCTCGCCCGACCACCAGGGCAAGGGTCTGGGCAGCGCCG
TCGTGCTCCCCGGAGTGGAGGCGGCCGAGCGCGCCGGGGTGCCCGCCTTCCTGGAAACCTCCGCGCCCCG
CAACCTCCCCTTCTACGAGCGGCTCGGCTTCACCGTCACCGCCGACGTCGAGGTGCCCGAAGGACCGCGC
ACCTGGTGCATGACCCGCAAGCCCGGTGCCTGACGCCCGCCCCACGACCCGCAGCGCCCGACCGAAAGGA
GCGCACGACCCCATGCATCGGTACCTTTAAGACCAATGACTTACAAGGCAGCTGTAGATCTTAGCCACTT
TCTAGAGTCGGGGCGGCCGGCCGCTTCGAGCAGACATGATAAGATACATTGATGAGTTTGGACAAACCAC
AACTAGAATGCAGTGAAAAAAATGCTTTATTTGTGAAATTTGTGATGCTATTGCTTTATTTGTAACCATT
ATAAGCTGCAATAAACAAGTTAACAACAACAATTGCATTCATTTTATGTTTCAGGTTCAGGGGGAGGTGT
GGGAGGTTTTTTAAAGCAAGTAAAACCTCTACAAATGTGGTAAAATCGATAAGGATCCGTCGACCGATGC
CCTTGAGAGCCTTCAACCCAGTCAGCTCCTTCCGGTGGGCGCGGGGCATGACTATCGTCGCCGCACTTAT
GACTGTCTTCTTTATCATGCAACTCGTAGGACAGGTGCCGGCAGCGCTCTTCCGCTTCCTCGCTCACTGA
CTCGCTGCGCTCGGTCGTTCGGCTGCGGCGAGCGGTATCAGCTCACTCAAAGGCGGTAATACGGTTATCC
ACAGAATCAGGGGATAACGCAGGAAAGAACATGTGAGCAAAAGGCCAGCAAAAGGCCAGGAACCGTAAAA
AGGCCGCGTTGCTGGCGTTTTTCCATAGGCTCCGCCCCCCTGACGAGCATCACAAAAATCGACGCTCAAG
TCAGAGGTGGCGAAACCCGACAGGACTATAAAGATACCAGGCGTTTCCCCCTGGAAGCTCCCTCGTGCGC
TCTCCTGTTCCGACCCTGCCGCTTACCGGATACCTGTCCGCCTTTCTCCCTTCGGGAAGCGTGGCGCTTT
CTCATAGCTCACGCTGTAGGTATCTCAGTTCGGTGTAGGTCGTTCGCTCCAAGCTGGGCTGTGTGCACGA
ACCCCCCGTTCAGCCCGACCGCTGCGCCTTATCCGGTAACTATCGTCTTGAGTCCAACCCGGTAAGACAC
GACTTATCGCCACTGGCAGCAGCCACTGGTAACAGGATTAGCAGAGCGAGGTATGTAGGCGGTGCTACAG
AGTTCTTGAAGTGGTGGCCTAACTACGGCTACACTAGAAGAACAGTATTTGGTATCTGCGCTCTGCTGAA
GCCAGTTACCTTCGGAAAAAGAGTTGGTAGCTCTTGATCCGGCAAACAAACCACCGCTGGTAGCGGTGGT
TTTTTTGTTTGCAAGCAGCAGATTACGCGCAGAAAAAAAGGATCTCAAGAAGATCCTTTGATCTTTTCTA
CGGGGTCTGACGCTCAGTGGAACGAAAACTCACGTTAAGGGATTTTGGTCATGAGATTATCAAAAAGGAT
CTTCACCTAGATCCTTTTAAATTAAAAATGAAGTTTTAAATCAATCTAAAGTATATATGAGTAAACTTGG
TCTGACAGTTACCAATGCTTAATCAGTGAGGCACCTATCTCAGCGATCTGTCTATTTCGTTCATCCATAG
TTGCCTGACTCCCCGTCGTGTAGATAACTACGATACGGGAGGGCTTACCATCTGGCCCCAGTGCTGCAAT
GATACCGCGGGACCCACGCTCACCGGCTCCAGATTTATCAGCAATAAACCAGCCAGCCGGAAGGGCCGAG
CGCAGAAGTGGTCCTGCAACTTTATCCGCCTCCATCCAGTCTATTAATTGTTGCCGGGAAGCTAGAGTAA
GTAGTTCGCCAGTTAATAGTTTGCGCAACGTTGTTGCCATTGCTACAGGCATCGTGGTGTCACGCTCGTC
GTTTGGTATGGCTTCATTCAGCTCCGGTTCCCAACGATCAAGGCGAGTTACATGATCCCCCATGTTGTGC
AAAAAAGCGGTTAGCTCCTTCGGTCCTCCGATCGTTGTCAGAAGTAAGTTGGCCGCAGTGTTATCACTCA
TGGTTATGGCAGCACTGCATAATTCTCTTACTGTCATGCCATCCGTAAGATGCTTTTCTGTGACTGGTGA
GTACTCAACCAAGTCATTCTGAGAATAGTGTATGCGGCGACCGAGTTGCTCTTGCCCGGCGTCAATACGG
GATAATACCGCGCCACATAGCAGAACTTTAAAAGTGCTCATCATTGGAAAACGTTCTTCGGGGCGAAAAC
TCTCAAGGATCTTACCGCTGTTGAGATCCAGTTCGATGTAACCCACTCGTGCACCCAACTGATCTTCAGC
ATCTTTTACTTTCACCAGCGTTTCTGGGTGAGCAAAAACAGGAAGGCAAAATGCCGCAAAAAAGGGAATA
AGGGCGACACGGAAATGTTGAATACTCATACTCTTCCTTTTTCAATATTATTGAAGCATTTATCAGGGTT
ATTGTCTCATGAGCGGATACATATTTGAATGTATTTAGAAAAATAAACAAATAGGGGTTCCGCGCACATT
TCCCCGAAAAGTGCCACCTG
Features (pLannotate 1.2.2; 18 found; start..end, strand, type, name):
      8..387     +  enhancer       CMV enhancer: human cytomegalovirus immediate early enhancer
    388..591     +  promoter       CMV promoter: human cytomegalovirus (CMV) immediate early promoter
    587..620     +  LTR            5' LTR (truncated) (fragment): truncated 5' long terminal repeat (LTR) from HIV-1
    636..654     +  promoter       T7 promoter: promoter for bacteriophage T7 RNA polymerase
    698..1402    +  CDS            avrXa10 (fragment): AVX10_XANOO - Experimental evidence at protein level: Swiss-Prot protein existence level 1. Avirulence protein. Induces the hypersensitive response (HR)in rice plants carrying the resistance gene Xa10. Activity depends on the presence of the core repeat domains; replacement with repeat domains from other proteins (AvrBs3 of X.euvesicatoria (AC P14727) or AvrXa7 of this organism) does not elicit the HR. Probably acts as a transcription factor in its host plant (rice) to induce plant resistance or disease. From Xanthomonas oryzae pv. oryzae.
   2789..2920    +  CDS            avrBs3 (fragment): AVRB3_XANEU - Experimental evidence at protein level: Swiss-Prot protein existence level 1. Avirulence protein. Acts as a transcription factor in C.annuum plants. In susceptible plants lacking the Bs3 resistance gene induces expression of a number of genes, including genes homologous to a family of auxin-induced genes, alpha-expansin genes, pectate lyase, anthocyanidin glucoside rhamnosyl transferase and at least one transcription factor, UPA20. Their expression leads to plant hypertrophy in mesophyll cells, probably mainly mediated by UPA20 (PubMed:17962565). In resistant plants induces the h
   2912..3199    +  CDS            dddA (fragment): DDDA_BURC1 - Experimental evidence at protein level: Swiss-Prot protein existence level 1. Toxic component of a toxin-immunity protein module, which functions as a cellular contact-dependent growth inhibition (CDI) system. CDI modules allow bacteria to communicate with and inhibit the growth of closely related neighboring bacteria in a contact-dependent fashion. Bacteria that have this module inhibit or kill bacteria without it, giving them a growth advantage. Probably specifically inhibited by cognate immunity protein DddI (Probable). The C-terminal 163 residue fragment has double-stranded DN
   3212..3460    +  CDS            UGI: UNGI_BPPB2 - Experimental evidence at protein level: Swiss-Prot protein existence level 1. This protein binds specifically and reversibly to the host uracil-DNA glycosylase, preventing removal of uracil residues from PBS2 DNA by the host uracil-excision repair system. From Bacillus phage PBS2 (Bacteriophage PBS2).
   3501..3725    +  polyA_signal   bGH poly(A) signal: bovine growth hormone polyadenylation signal
   3732..4242    +  promoter       hPGK promoter: human phosphoglycerate kinase 1 promoter
   4264..4863    +  CDS            PuroR (fragment): puromycin N-acetyltransferase; pac from Streptomyces; confers resistance to puromycin
   4906..4974    +  CDS            nef (fragment): NEF_HV1Z2 - Experimental evidence at protein level: Swiss-Prot protein existence level 1. Extracellular Nef protein targets CD4(+) T-lymphocytes for apoptosis by interacting with CXCR4 surface receptors. From Human immunodeficiency virus type 1 group M subtype D (isolate Z2/CDC-Z34) (HIV-1).
   5010..5131    -  polyA_signal   SV40 poly(A) signal: SV40 polyadenylation signal
   5154..5222    -  CDS            large T antigen (fragment): large T antigen from SV40 (simian virus 40)
   5238..5370    +  CDS            TcR (fragment): tetracycline efflux protein; tet; confers resistance to tetracycline
   5550..6138    -  rep_origin     ori: high-copy-number ColE1/pMB1/pBR322/pUC origin of replication
   6309..7169    -  CDS            AmpR: β-lactamase; bla; confers resistance to ampicillin, carbenicillin, and related antibiotics
   7170..7274    -  promoter       AmpR promoter: bla
