[The description below was written by a language model from this plasmid's Addgene catalogue record and pLannotate feature annotations shown in this document.]
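Description:
pGL3-MTS-ND5-W68-L15-G1333C-UGI-Puro is a mammalian expression plasmid on a pGL3 backbone that encodes one half of a DddA-derived cytosine base editor (DdCBE) pair aimed at the rat mitochondrial ND5 gene. It is maintained in E. coli as a high-copy plasmid through a ColE1/pUC-type origin and selected with ampicillin via the β-lactamase gene. Short annotated fragments of HIV-1 LTR and nef, SV40 large T antigen and TcR appear to be cloning remnants rather than functional elements.

The editor is driven by the CMV enhancer and immediate early promoter, with a T7 promoter just upstream of the coding region, and is terminated by the bGH polyadenylation signal. The open reading frame begins with TALE N-terminal sequence (annotated as avrXa10) and ends its DNA-binding portion with TALE C-terminal sequence (avrBs3). The unannotated stretch between them presumably holds the custom RVD repeat array, which the depositor notes can complicate NGS-based sequencing. This is fused to a fragment of the DddA double-stranded DNA cytidine deaminase; the name indicates the C-terminal half of the G1333 split. A uracil glycosylase inhibitor (UGI) follows, which protects the deaminated base from excision repair. The name also indicates a mitochondrial targeting sequence, though the feature table does not annotate it separately. A second cassette, hPGK promoter driving puromycin N-acetyltransferase, allows enrichment of transfected cells.

As a split deaminase half, this construct (the "L15" TALE, probably the left arm) would need its complementary partner, which the record does not name, to reconstitute activity at the target. The stated purpose is to convert the Trp68 codon TGA into the stop codon TAA in ND5, ablating the protein in rat C6 cells.
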