Addgene plasmid #198858: pGL3-MTS-ND5-W68-L15-G1333C-UGI-Puro
Purpose: Employ DdCBE-mediated mtDNA editing to ablate mtProtein(ND5) by swapping Trp codon TGA with stop codon TAA in C6 cells
Depositing lab: Bin Shen. Depositing organization: Nanjing Medical University. Publication: A conditional knockout rat resource of mitochondrial protein-coding genes via a DdCBE-induced premature stop codon. Tan L, Qi X, Kong W, Jin J, Lu D, Zhang X, Wang Y, Wang S, Dong W, Shi X, Chen W, Wang J, Li K, Xie Y, Gao L, Guan F, Gao K, Li C, Wang C, Hu Z, Zhang L, Guo X, Shen B, Ma Y. Sci Adv. 2023 Apr 14;9(15):eadf2695. doi: 10.1126/sciadv.adf2695. Epub 2023 Apr 14. PubMed 37058569.
Backbone
  Vector backbone: pGL3
  Vector type: Mammalian Expression
Growth in bacteria
  Bacterial resistance: Ampicillin, 100 μg/mL
  Growth temperature: 37°C
  Growth strain: DH5alpha
  Copy number: High Copy
Gene/Insert
  Gene/Insert name: ND5-W68-L15 TALEN
  Species: R. norvegicus (rat)
  Cloning method: Gibson Cloning
Terms and licenses: Academic/Nonprofit Terms; Industry Terms: Not Available to Industry
Depositor comments: These plasmids may not be suitable for sequencing with NGS, because they contain RVD array. In our lab, we perform Sanger sequencing using the following primers: RVD seq Fwd TGACCGCAGTGGAGGCAGTG; RVD seq Rev TTCACTGCATCCAGCGCAGG
How to cite: pGL3-MTS-ND5-W68-L15-G1333C-UGI-Puro was a gift from Bin Shen (Addgene plasmid # 198858 ; http://n2t.net/addgene:198858 ; RRID:Addgene_198858)
